>Addgene plasmid #171794 | 1455_pDEST_miniTol2_R4-R2_MCS | addgene full sequence | sequence record 344875 | Addgene NGS Result
CCGCATACACTATTCTCAGAATGACTTGGTTGAGTACTCACCAGTCACAGAAAAGCATCTTACGGATGGC
ATGACAGTAAGAGAATTATGCAGTGCTGCCATAACCATGAGTGATAACACTGCGGCCAACTTACTTCTGA
CAACGATCGGAGGACCGAAGGAGCTAACCGCTTTTTTGCACAACATGGGGGATCATGTAACTCGCCTTGA
TCGTTGGGAACCGGAGCTGAATGAAGCCATACCAAACGACGAGCGTGACACCACGATGCCTGTAGCAATG
GCAACAACGTTGCGCAAACTATTAACTGGCGAACTACTTACTCTAGCTTCCCGGCAACAATTAATAGACT
GGATGGAGGCGGATAAAGTTGCAGGACCACTTCTGCGCTCGGCCCTTCCGGCTGGCTGGTTTATTGCTGA
TAAATCTGGAGCCGGTGAGCGTGGGTCTCGCGGTATCATTGCAGCACTGGGGCCAGATGGTAAGCCCTCC
CGTATCGTAGTTATCTACACGACGGGGAGTCAGGCAACTATGGATGAACGAAATAGACAGATCGCTGAGA
TAGGTGCCTCACTGATTAAGCATTGGTAACTGTCAGACCAAGTTTACTCATATATACTTTAGATTGATTT
AAAACTTCATTTTTAATTTAAAAGGATCTAGGTGAAGATCCTTTTTGATAATCTCATGACCAAAATCCCT
TAACGTGAGTTTTCGTTCCACTGAGCGTCAGACCCCGTAGAAAAGATCAAAGGATCTTCTTGAGATCCTT
TTTTTCTGCGCGTAATCTGCTGCTTGCAAACAAAAAAACCACCGCTACCAGCGGTGGTTTGTTTGCCGGA
TCAAGAGCTACCAACTCTTTTTCCGAAGGTAACTGGCTTCAGCAGAGCGCAGATACCAAATACTGTTCTT
CTAGTGTAGCCGTAGTTAGGCCACCACTTCAAGAACTCTGTAGCACCGCCTACATACCTCGCTCTGCTAA
TCCTGTTACCAGTGGCTGCTGCCAGTGGCGATAAGTCGTGTCTTACCGGGTTGGACTCAAGACGATAGTT
ACCGGATAAGGCGCAGCGGTCGGGCTGAACGGGGGGTTCGTGCACACAGCCCAGCTTGGAGCGAACGACC
TACACCGAACTGAGATACCTACAGCGTGAGCTATGAGAAAGCGCCACGCTTCCCGAAGGGAGAAAGGCGG
ACAGGTATCCGGTAAGCGGCAGGGTCGGAACAGGAGAGCGCACGAGGGAGCTTCCAGGGGGAAACGCCTG
GTATCTTTATAGTCCTGTCGGGTTTCGCCACCTCTGACTTGAGCGTCGATTTTTGTGATGCTCGTCAGGG
GGGCGGAGCCTATGGAAAAACGCCAGCAACGCGGCCTTTTTACGGTTCCTGGCCTTTTGCTGGCCTTTTG
CTCACATGTTCTTTCCTGCGTTATCCCCTGATTCTGTGGATAACCGTATTACCGCCTTTGAGTGAGCTGA
TACCGCTCGCCGCAGCCGAACGACCGAGCGCAGCGAGTCAGTGAGCGAGGAAGCGGAAGAGCGCCCAATA
CGCAAACCGCCTCTCCCCGCGCGTTGGCCGATTCATTAATGCAGCTGGCACGACAGGTTTCCCGACTGGA
AAGCGGGCAGTGAGCGCAACGCAATTAATGTGAGTTAGCTCACTCATTAGGCACCCCAGGCTTTACACTT
TATGCTTCCGGCTCGTATGTTGTGTGGAATTGTGAGCGGATAACAATTTCACACAGGAAACAGCTATGAC
CATGATTACGCCAAGCTATTTAGGTGACACTATAGAATACTCAAGCTATGCATCCAACGCGTTGGGAGCT
CTCCCATATGGTCGAGCAGAGGTGTAAAAAGTACTCAAAAATTTTACTCAAGTGAAAGTACAAGTACTTA
GGGAAAATTTTACTCAATTAAAAGTAAAAGTATCTGGCTAGAATCTTACTTGAGTAAAAGTAAAAAAGTA
CTCCATTAAAATTGTACTTGAGTATTAAGGAAGTAGGGATAACAGGGTAATCTCGAATCAACTTTGTATA
GAAAAGTTGAACGAGAAACGTAAAATGATATAAATATCAATATATTAAATTAGATTTTGCATAAAAAACA
GACTACATAATACTGTAAAACACAACATATCCAGTCACTATGGCGGCCGCATTAGGCACCCCAGGCTTTA
CACTTTATGCTTCCGGCTCGTATAATGTGTGGATTTTGAGTTAGGATCCGTCGAGATTTTCAGGAGCTAA
GGAAGCTAAAATGGAGAAAAAAATCACTGGATATACCACCGTTGATATATCCCAATGGCATCGTAAAGAA
CATTTTGAGGCATTTCAGTCAGTTGCTCAATGTACCTATAACCAGACCGTTCAGCTGGATATTACGGCCT
TTTTAAAGACCGTAAAGAAAAATAAGCACAAGTTTTATCCGGCCTTTATTCACATTCTTGCCCGCCTGAT
GAATGCTCATCCGGAATTCCGTATGGCAATGAAAGACGGTGAGCTGGTGATATGGGATAGTGTTCACCCT
TGTTACACCGTTTTCCATGAGCAAACTGAAACGTTTTCATCGCTCTGGAGTGAATACCACGACGATTTCC
GGCAGTTTCTACACATATATTCGCAAGATGTGGCGTGTTACGGTGAAAACCTGGCCTATTTCCCTAAAGG
GTTTATTGAGAATATGTTTTTCGTCTCAGCCAATCCCTGGGTGAGTTTCACCAGTTTTGATTTAAACGTG
GCCAATATGGACAACTTCTTCGCCCCCGTTTTCACCATGGGCAAATATTATACGCAAGGCGACAAGGTGC
TGATGCCGCTGGCGATTCAGGTTCATCATGCCGTTTGTGATGGCTTCCATGTCGGCAGAATGCTTAATGA
ATTACAACAGTACTGCGATGAGTGGCAGGCGGGGCGTAATCTAGAGGATCCGGCTTACTAAAAGCCAGAT
AACAGTATGCGTATTTGCGCGCTGATTTTTGCGGTATAAGAATATATACTGATATGTATACCCGAAGTAT
GTCAAAAAGAGGTATGCTATGAAGCAGCGTATTACAGTGACAGTTGACAGCGACAGCTATCAGTTGCTCA
AGGCATATATGATGTCAATATCTCCGGTTCGGTAAGCACAACCATGCAGAATGAAGCCCGTCGTCTGCGT
GCCGAACGCTGGAAAGCGGAAAATCAGGAAGGGATGGCTGAGGTCGCCCGGTTTATTGAAATGAACGGCT
CCTTTGCCGACGAGAACAGGGGCTGGTGAAATGCAGTTTAAGGTTTACACCTATAAAAGAGAGAGCCGTT
ATCGTCTGTTTGTGGATGTACAGAGTGATATTATTGACACGCCCGGGCGACGGATGGTGATCCCCCTGGC
CAGTGCACGTCTGCTGTCAGATAAAGTCCCCCGTGAACTTTACCCGGTGGTGCATATCGGGGATGAAAGC
TGGCGCATGATGACCACCGATATGGCCAGTGTGCCGGTCTCCGTTATCGGGGAAGAAGTGGCTGATCTCA
GCCACCGCGAAAATGACATCAAAAACGCCATTAACCTGATGTTCTGGGGAATATAAATGTCAGGCTCCCT
TATACACAGCCAGTCTGCAGGTCGACCATAGTGACTGGATATGTTGTGTTTTACAGTATTATGTAGTCTG
TTTTTTATGCAAAATCTAATTTAATATATTGATATTTATATCATTTTACGTTTCTCGTTCAACTTTCTTG
TACAAAGTTGATGTACCATCGATGATGATCCAGACATGATAAGATACATTGATGAGTTTGGACAAACCAC
AACTAGAATGCAGTGAAAAAAATGCTTTATTTGTGAAATTTGTGATGCTATTGCTTTATTTGTAACCATT
ATAAGCTGCAATAAACAAGTTAACAACAACAATTGCATTCATTTTATGTTTCAGGTTCAGGGGGAGGTGT
GGGAGGTTTTTTAAAGCAAGTAAAACCTCTACAAATGTGGTATGGCTGATTATGATCCTCTAGATCGTGC
ATGCCTCGAGCATCACCGGTCCAACCTGTGAGAGGCCGCGGTTAGATCTATTACCCTGTTATCCCTAGGG
AAAATAGAATGAAGTGATCTCCAAAAAATAAGTACTTTTTGACTGTAAATAAAATTGTAAGGAGTAAAAA
GTACTTTTTTTTCTAAAAAAATGTAATTAAGTAAAAGTAAAAGTATTGATTTTTAATTGTACTCAAGTAA
AGTAAAAATCCCCAAAAATAATACTTAAGTACAGTAATCAAGTAAAATTACTCAAGTACTTTACACCTCT
GGGCCCAATTCGCCCTATAGTGAGTCGTATTACAATTCACTGGCCGTCGTTTTACAACGTCGTGACTGGG
AAAACCCTGGCGTTACCCAACTTAATCGCCTTGCAGCACATCCCCCTTTCGCCAGCTGGCGTAATAGCGA
AGAGGCCCGCACCGATCGCCCTTCCCAACAGTTGCGCAGCCTGAATGGCGAATGG
[124 nt withheld, positions 4466-4589]
C
[91 nt withheld, positions 4591-4681]
A
[49 nt withheld, positions 4683-4731]
CCTTTGACGTTGGAGTCCACGTTCTTT
[37 nt withheld, positions 4759-4795]
ACCCTATCTCGGTCTATTCTTTTGATTTATAAGGGATTTTGCCGATTTCGGCCTATTGGTTAAAAAATGA
GCTGATTTAACAAAAATTTAACGCGAATTTTAACAAAATATTAACGCTTACAATTTCCTGATGCGGTATT
TTCTCCTTACGCATCTGTGCGGTATTTCACACCGCATCAGGTGGCACTTTTCGGGGAAATGTGCGCGGAA
CCCCTATTTGTTTATTTTTCTAAATACATTCAAATATGTATCCGCTCATGAGACAATAACCCTGATAAAT
GCTTCAATAATATTGAAAAAGGAAGAGTATGAGTATTCAACATTTCCGTGTCGCCCTTATTCCCTTTTTT
GCGGCATTTTGCCTTCCTGTTTTTGCTCACCCAGAAACGCTGGTGAAAGTAAAAGATGCTGAAGATCAGT
TGGGTGCACGAGTGGGTTACATCGAACTGGATCTCAACAGCGGTAAGATCCTTGAGAGTTTTCGCCCCGA
AGAACGTTTTCCAATGATGAGCACTTTTAAAGTTCTGCTATGTGGCGCGGTATTATCCCGTATTGACGCC
GGGCAAGAGCAACTCGGTCG
Features (pLannotate 1.2.2; 22 found; start..end, strand, type, name):
    760..1348    +  rep_origin     ori: high-copy-number ColE1/pMB1/pBR322/pUC origin of replication
   1531..1623    +  CDS            lacI (fragment): lac repressor; lacI; The lac repressor binds to the lac operator to inhibit transcription in E. coli. This inhibition can be relieved by adding lactose or isopropyl-β-D-thiogalactopyranoside (IPTG).
   1636..1657    +  protein_bind   CAP binding site: CAP binding activates transcription in the presence of cAMP. E. coli catabolite activator protein
   1672..1702    +  promoter       lac promoter: promoter for the E. coli lac operon
   1710..1726    +  protein_bind   lac operator: The lac repressor binds to the lac operator to inhibit transcription in E. coli. This inhibition can be relieved by adding lactose or isopropyl-β-D-thiogalactopyranoside (IPTG). lac repressor encoded by lacI
   1768..1786    +  promoter       SP6 promoter: promoter for bacteriophage SP6 RNA polymerase
   2019..2039    +  protein_bind   attB4: mutant version of attB; core recombination site for the Gateway® BP reaction BP Clonase™
   2023..2142    +  protein_bind   attR1: mutant version of attR; recombination site for the Gateway® LR reaction LR Clonase™
   2167..2197    +  promoter       lac UV5 promoter: E. coli lac promoter with an "up" mutation
   2221..2250    +  promoter       cat promoter (fragment): promoter of the E. coli cat gene encoding chloramphenicol acetyltransferase
   2251..2931    +  CDS            CmR: chloramphenicol acetyltransferase confers resistance to chloramphenicol
   3088..3246    +  CDS            ccdA (fragment): CCDA_ECO57 - Also known as H, letA. Experimental evidence at protein level: Swiss-Prot protein existence level 1. Antitoxin component of a type II toxin-antitoxin (TA) system which inhibits the post-segregational killing (PSK) of plasmid-free cells, also referred to as a plasmid addiction system. Binds to and blocks the activity of CcdB; will also remove bound CcdB protein from the CcdB-GyrA complex by forming a CcdA-CcdB complex, a process termed rejuvenation. Functions as a transcriptional corepressor for the ccdAB operon, repression also requires CcdB (By similarity). From Escherichia coli
   3251..3556    +  CDS            ccdB: CcdB, a bacterial toxin that poisons DNA gyrase; ccdB; Plasmids containing the ccdB gene cannot be propagated in standard E. coli strains.
   3597..3720    -  protein_bind   attR3: mutant version of attR; recombination site for the Gateway® LR reaction LR Clonase™
   3737..3871    -  polyA_signal   SV40 poly(A) signal: SV40 polyadenylation signal
   3894..3977    -  CDS            large T antigen (fragment): large T antigen from SV40 (simian virus 40)
   4284..4302    -  promoter       T7 promoter: promoter for bacteriophage T7 RNA polymerase
   4305..4462    +  CDS            lacZα (fragment): LacZα fragment of β-galactosidase; lacZ fragment
   4466..4894    +  rep_origin     f1 ori (sequence partly withheld): f1 bacteriophage origin of replication; arrow indicates direction of (+) strand synthesis
   4922..4972    -  misc_feature   bom (fragment): basis of mobility region from pBR322
   4999..5103    +  promoter       AmpR promoter: bla
   5104..589     +  CDS            AmpR (across the origin): β-lactamase; bla; confers resistance to ampicillin, carbenicillin, and related antibiotics
