[The description below was written by a language model from this plasmid's Addgene catalogue record and pLannotate feature annotations shown in this document.]
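Description:
1455_pDEST_miniTol2_R4-R2_MCS is an empty Gateway destination vector of about 5.4 kb, built for Tol2 transposon-mediated transgenesis and published as part of a zebrafish Cre/lox and Gateway toolbox. It is designed for R4-R2 LR assembly, in which a 5' entry clone (p5E, typically carrying a promoter or enhancer) and a middle entry clone (pME, carrying the coding sequence) are recombined into the destination backbone, without a separate 3' entry element. The catalogue entry states that the backbone carries mini Tol2 sequences, which allow the assembled cassette to be integrated into the genome by Tol2 transposase. It also carries a multiple cloning site into which a selection or screening marker of the user's choice can be added. Neither the Tol2 arms nor the MCS are picked out by the automated feature annotation.

The annotated Gateway cassette consists of two attR-type sites flanking a chloramphenicol acetyltransferase gene (CmR, with cat and lac UV5 promoter elements), a ccdA fragment and the ccdB gyrase toxin gene. The software labels these sites attR1 (overlapping an attB4 core) and attR3, which are presumably the R4 and R2 sites named in the record. LR recombination replaces this cassette with the entry-clone inserts, and loss of ccdB provides counter-selection in standard E. coli. The unrecombined vector must therefore be maintained in a ccdB-tolerant strain under chloramphenicol plus ampicillin. An SV40 polyadenylation signal lies just beyond the downstream attR site, annotated on the opposite strand to the cassette. The remainder is a standard cloning backbone with a high-copy ColE1/pUC origin, AmpR, an f1 origin, flanking SP6 and T7 promoters, and remnants of lac promoter/operator, lacI and lacZα sequences.
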