Addgene plasmid #171794: 1455_pDEST_miniTol2_R4-R2_MCS
Purpose: (Empty Backbone) pDEST miniTol2-clone for R4-R2 3-component gateway assembly (p5E + pME). Include a Multiple Cloning Site for selection marker insertion.
Depositing lab: Jean Giacomotto. Depositing organization: University of Queensland. Publication: Optimising the zebrafish Cre/Lox toolbox. Codon improved iCre, new gateway tools, Cre protein and guidelines. Tromp A, Wang H, Hall TE, Mowry B, Giacomotto J. Front Physiol. 2023 Aug 2;14:1221310. doi: 10.3389/fphys.2023.1221310. eCollection 2023. PubMed 37601640.
Backbone
  Vector backbone: Destination clone
  Backbone size (bp): 5376
  Modifications to backbone: mini Tol2 sequences, multi cloning site (MCS) for the addition of any marker. R4R2 assembly.
Growth in bacteria
  Bacterial resistance: Chloramphenicol and Ampicillin, 25 & 100 μg/mL
  Growth temperature: 37°C
  Growth strain: ccdB Survival
  Copy number: High Copy
Gene/Insert
  Cloning method: Gateway Cloning
Terms and licenses: Academic/Nonprofit Terms; Industry Terms: Not Available to Industry
How to cite: 1455_pDEST_miniTol2_R4-R2_MCS was a gift from Jean Giacomotto (Addgene plasmid # 171794 ; http://n2t.net/addgene:171794 ; RRID:Addgene_171794)
